>Addgene plasmid #179458 | pcDNA3.1/Puro-CAG-JEDI-2P | addgene full sequence | sequence record 353724 | Addgene NGS Result
CCAGCCGGAAGGGCCGAGCGCAGAAGTGGTCCTGCAACTTTATCCGCCTCCATCCAGTCTATTAATTGTT
GCCGGGAAGCTAGAGTAAGTAGTTCGCCAGTTAATAGTTTGCGCAACGTTGTTGCCATTGCTACAGGCAT
CGTGGTGTCACGCTCGTCGTTTGGTATGGCTTCATTCAGCTCCGGTTCCCAACGATCAAGGCGAGTTACA
TGATCCCCCATGTTGTGCAAAAAAGCGGTTAGCTCCTTCGGTCCTCCGATCGTTGTCAGAAGTAAGTTGG
CCGCAGTGTTATCACTCATGGTTATGGCAGCACTGCATAATTCTCTTACTGTCATGCCATCCGTAAGATG
CTTTTCTGTGACTGGTGAGTACTCAACCAAGTCATTCTGAGAATAGTGTATGCGGCGACCGAGTTGCTCT
TGCCCGGCGTCAATACGGGATAATACCGCGCCACATAGCAGAACTTTAAAAGTGCTCATCATTGGAAAAC
GTTCTTCGGGGCGAAAACTCTCAAGGATCTTACCGCTGTTGAGATCCAGTTCGATGTAACCCACTCGTGC
ACCCAACTGATCTTCAGCATCTTTTACTTTCACCAGCGTTTCTGGGTGAGCAAAAACAGGAAGGCAAAAT
GCCGCAAAAAAGGGAATAAGGGCGACACGGAAATGTTGAATACTCATACTCTTCCTTTTTCAATATTATT
GAAGCATTTATCAGGGTTATTGTCTCATGAGCGGATACATATTTGAATGTATTTAGAAAAATAAACAAAT
AGGGGTTCCGCGCACATTTCCCCGAAAAGTGCCACCTGACGTCGACATTGATTATTGACTAGTTATTAAT
AGTAATCAATTACGGGGTCATTAGTTCATAGCCCATATATGGAGTTCCGCGTTACATAACTTACGGTAAA
TGGCCCGCCTGGCTGACCGCCCAACGACCCCCGCCCATTGACGTCAATAATGACGTATGTTCCCATAGTA
ACGCCAATAGGGACTTTCCATTGACGTCAATGGGTGGAGTATTTACGGTAAACTGCCCACTTGGCAGTAC
ATCAAGTGTATCATATGCCAAGTACGCCCCCTATTGACGTCAATGACGGTAAATGGCCCGCCTGGCATTA
TGCCCAGTACATGACCTTATGGGACTTTCCTACTTGGCAGTACATCTACGTATTAGTCATCGCTATTACC
ATGGTCGAGGTGAGCCCCACGTTCTGCTTCACTCTCCCCATCTCCCCCCCCTCCCCACCCCCAATTTTGT
ATTTATTTATTTTTTAATTATTTTGTGCAGCGATGGGGGCGGGGGGGGGGGGGGGSGCGCGCCRGGSGGG
GSGGGGSGGGGSGGGGGGSGGGGSGGGGSGRGGSGGRGAGGKGCGGCGGCAGCCAATCAGAGCGGCGCGC
TCCGAAAGTTTCCTTTTATGGCGAGGCGGCGGCGGCGGCGGCCCTATAAAAAGCGAAGCGCGCGGCGGGC
GGGAGTCGCTGCGCGCTGCCTTCGCCCCGTGCCCCGCTCCGCCGCCGCCTCGCGCCGCCCGCCCCGGCTC
TGACTGACCGCGTTACTCCCACAGGTGAGCGGGCGGGACGGCCCTTCTCCTCCGGGCTGTAATTAGCGCT
TGGTTTAATGACGGCTTGTTTCTTTTCTGTGGCTGCGTGAAAGCCTTGAGGGGCTCCGGGAGGGCCCTTT
GTGCGGGGGGAGCGGCTCGGGGGGTGCGTGCGTGTGTGTGTGCGTGGGGAGCGCCGCGTGCGGCTCCGCG
CTGCCCGGCGGCTGTGAGCGCTGCGGGCGCGGCGCGGGGCTTTGTGCGCTCCGCAGTGTGCGCGAGGGGA
GCGCGGCCGGGGGCGGTGCCCCGCGGTGCGGGGGGGGCTGCGAGGGGAACAAAGGCTGCGTGCGGGGTGT
GTGCGTGGGGGGGTGAGCAGGGGGTGTGGGCGCGTCGGTCGGGCTGCAACCCCCCCTGCACCCCCCTCCC
CGAGTTGCTGAGCACGGCCCGGCTTCGGGTGCGGGGCTCCGTACGGGGCGTGGCGCGGGGCTCGCCGTGC
CGGGCGGGGGGTGGCGGCAGGTGGGGGTGCCGGGCGGGGCGGGGCCGCCTCGGGCCGGGGAGGGCTCGGG
GGAGGGGCGCGGCGGCCCCCGGAGCGCCGGCGGCTGTCGAGGCGCGGCGAGCCGCAGCCATTGCCTTTTA
TGGTAATCGTGCGAGAGGGCGCAGGGACTTCCTTTGTCCCAAATCTGTGCGGAGCCGAAATCTGGGAGGC
GCCGCCGCACCCCCTCTAGCGGGCGCGGGGCGAAGCGGTGCGGCGCCGGCAGGAAGGAAATGGGCGGGGA
GGGCCTTCGTGCGTCGCCGCGCCGCCGTCCCCTTCTCCCTCTCCAGCCTCGGGGCTGTCCGCGGGGGGAC
GGCTGCCTTCGGGGGGGACGGGGCAGGGCGGGGTTCGGCTTCTGGCGTGTGACCGGCGGCTCTAGAGCCT
CTGCTAACCATGTTCATGCCTTCTTCTTTTTCCTACAGCTCCTGGGCAACGTGCTGGTTATTGTGCTGTC
TCATCATTTTGGCAAAGAATTCCTCGAGGAATTCACTCCTCAGGTGCAGGCTGCCTATCAGAAGGTGGTG
GCTGGTGTGGCCAATGCCCTGGCTCACAAATACCACTGAGATCTGCATGAGCTAGCCGCCACCATGGAGA
CGACTGTGAGGTATGAACAGGGGTCAGAGCTCACTAAAACTTCGAGCTCTCCAACAGCAGATGAGCCCAC
GATAAAGATTGATGATGGTCGTGATGAGGGTAATGAACAAGACAGCTGTTCCAATACCATTAGGAGAAAA
ATTTCCCCGTTTGTGATGTCATTTGGATTCAGAGTATTTGGAGTTGTGCTTATCATTGTAGACATCATAG
TGGTGATTGTGGATCTGGCCATCAGTGAGAAGAAAAGAGGCATTAGAGAGATTCTTGAAGGTGTTTCCCT
GGCTATAGCACTCTTCTTCCTTGTTGATGTTCTCATGAGAGTGTTTGTTGAAGGCTTCAAGAACTATTTC
CGGTCCAAACTGGTTACTTTGGATGCAGTCATAGTAGTGGGCACTCTGCTAATTAATATGACCTACTCCT
TCTCTGACCTTGCTGCCTTTAACAGCGAGAACGTGTATATTACCGCGGATAAACAGAAAAACGGCATTAA
AGCGAACTTTACCGTGCGCCATAACGTGGAAGATGGCAGCGTGCAGCTGGCGGATCATTATCAGCAGAAC
ACCCCGATTGGCGATGGCCCGGTGCTGCTGCCGGATAACCATTATCTGAGCCACCAGACCGTGCTGAGCA
AAGATCCGAACGAAAAACGCGATCACATGGTGCTGCTGGAATTTGTGACCGCAGCGGGCATTACACACGG
CATGGATGAACTGTATGGCGGCACCGGCGGCAGCGCGAGCCAGGGCGAAGAACTGTTTACCGGCGTGGTG
CCGATTCTGGTGGAACTGGATGGCGATGTGAACGGCCATAAATTTAGCGTGCGCGGCGAAGGCGAAGGCG
ATGCGACCATTGGCAAACTGACCCTGAAATTTATTTGCACCACCGGCAAACTACCGGTGCCGTGGCCGAC
CCTGGTGACCACCTTAACCTATGGCGTGCAGTGCTTTAGCCGCTATCCGGATCATATGAAACGCCATGAT
TTTTTTAAAAGCGCGATGCCGGAAGGCTATGTGCAGGAACGCACCATTAGCTTTAAAGATGATGGCAAAT
ATAAAACCCGCGCGGTGGTGAAATTTGAAGGCGATACCCTGGTGAACCGCATTGAACTGAAAGGCACCGA
TTTTAAAGAAGATGGCAACATTCTGGGGCATAAACTGGAATATGATACAGATCAGATGCCGCACATGGTT
ACTCTTCTTCGAGTTCTGAAAATTGTTATCTTAATAAGAATATTTCGCCTGGCTTCACAGAAGAAACAAC
TTGAAGTGGTAACCTAATGAAAGCTTGGTACCGAGCTCGGATCCACTAGTCCAGTGTGGTGGAATTCTGC
AGATATCCAGCACAGTGGCGGCCGCTCGAGTCTAGAGGGCCCGTTTAAACCCGCTGATCAGCCTCGACTG
TGCCTTCTAGTTGCCAGCCATCTGTTGTTTGCCCCTCCCCCGTGCCTTCCTTGACCCTGGAAGGTGCCAC
TCCCACTGTCCTTTCCTAATAAAATGAGGAAATTGCATCGCATTGTCTGAGTAGGTGTCATTCTATTCTG
GGGGGTGGGGTGGGGCAGGACAGCAAGGGGGAGGATTGGGAAGACAATAGCAGGCATGCTGGGGATGCGG
TGGGCTCTATGGCTTCTGAGGCGGAAAGAACCAGCTGGGGCTCTAGGGGGTATCCCC
[124 nt withheld, positions 4328-4451]
C
[91 nt withheld, positions 4453-4543]
A
[49 nt withheld, positions 4545-4593]
CCTTTGACGTTGGAGTCCACGTTCTTT
[37 nt withheld, positions 4621-4657]
ACCCTATCTCGGTCTATTCTTTTGATTTATAAGGGATTTTGCCGATTTCGGCCTATTGGTTAAAAAATGA
GCTGATTTAACAAAAATTTAACGCGAATTAATTCTGTGGAATGTGTGTCAGTTAGGGTGTGGAAAGTCCC
CAGGCTCCCCAGCAGGCAGAAGTATGCAAAGCATGCATCTCAATTAGTCAGCAACCAGGTGTGGAAAGTC
CCCAGGCTCCCCAGCAGGCAGAAGTATGCAAAGCATGCATCTCAATTAGTCAGCAACCATAGTCCCGCCC
CTAACTCCGCCCATCCCGCCCCTAACTCCGCCCAGTTCCGCCCATTCTCCGCCCCATGGCTGACTAATTT
TTTTTATTTATGCAGAGGCCGAGGCCGCCTCTGCCTCTGAGCTATTCCAGAAGTAGTGAGGAGGCTTTTT
TGGAGGCCTAGGCTTTTGCAAAAAGCTCCCGCATGACCGAGTACAAGCCCACGGTGCGCCTCGCCACCCG
CGACGACGTCCCCAGGGCCGTACGCACCCTCGCCGCCGCGTTCGCCGACTACCCCGCCACGCGCCACACC
GTCGATCCGGACCGCCACATCGAGCGGGTCACCGAGCTGCAAGAACTCTTCCTCACGCGCGTCGGGCTCG
ACATCGGCAAGGTGTGGGTCGCGGACGACGGCGCCGCGGTGGCGGTCTGGACCACGCCGGAGAGCGTCGA
AGCGGGGGCGGTGTTCGCCGAGATCGGCCCGCGCATGGCCGAGTTGAGCGGTTCCCGGCTGGCCGCGCAG
CAACAGATGGAAGGCCTCCTGGCGCCGCACCGGCCCAAGGAGCCCGCGTGGTTCCTGGCCACCGTCGGCG
TCTCGCCCGACCACCAGGGCAAGGGTCTGGGCAGCGCCGTCGTGCTCCCCGGAGTGGAGGCGGCCGAGCG
CGCCGGGGTGCCCGCCTTCCTGGAGACCTCCGCGCCCCGCAACCTCCCCTTCTACGAGCGGCTCGGCTTC
ACCGTCACCGCCGACGTCGAGGTGCCCGAAGGACCGCGCACCTGGTGCATGACCCGCAAGCCCGGTGCCT
GATTCGAAATGACCGACCAAGCGACGCCCAACCTGCCATCACGAGATTTCGATTCCACCGCCGCCTTCTA
TGAAAGGTTGGGCTTCGGAATCGTTTTCCGGGACGCCGGCTGGATGATCCTCCAGCGCGGGGATCTCATG
CTGGAGTTCTTCGCCCACCCCAACTTGTTTATTGCAGCTTATAATGGTTACAAATAAAGCAATAGCATCA
CAAATTTCACAAATAAAGCATTTTTTTCACTGCATTCTAGTTGTGGTTTGTCCAAACTCATCAATGTATC
TTATCATGTCTGTATACCGTCGACCTCTAGCTAGAGCTTGGCGTAATCATGGTCATAGCTGTTTCCTGTG
TGAAATTGTTATCCGCTCACAATTCCACACAACATACGAGCCGGAAGCATAAAGTGTAAAGCCTGGGGTG
CCTAATGAGTGAGCTAACTCACATTAATTGCGTTGCGCTCACTGCCCGCTTTCCAGTCGGGAAACCTGTC
GTGCCAGCTGCATTAATGAATCGGCCAACGCGCGGGGAGAGGCGGTTTGCGTATTGGGCGCTCTTCCGCT
TCCTCGCTCACTGACTCGCTGCGCTCGGTCGTTCGGCTGCGGCGAGCGGTATCAGCTCACTCAAAGGCGG
TAATACGGTTATCCACAGAATCAGGGGATAACGCAGGAAAGAACATGTGAGCAAAAGGCCAGCAAAAGGC
CAGGAACCGTAAAAAGGCCGCGTTGCTGGCGTTTTTCCATAGGCTCCGCCCCCCTGACGAGCATCACAAA
AATCGACGCTCAAGTCAGAGGTGGCGAAACCCGACAGGACTATAAAGATACCAGGCGTTTCCCCCTGGAA
GCTCCCTCGTGCGCTCTCCTGTTCCGACCCTGCCGCTTACCGGATACCTGTCCGCCTTTCTCCCTTCGGG
AAGCGTGGCGCTTTCTCATAGCTCACGCTGTAGGTATCTCAGTTCGGTGTAGGTCGTTCGCTCCAAGCTG
GGCTGTGTGCACGAACCCCCCGTTCAGCCCGACCGCTGCGCCTTATCCGGTAACTATCGTCTTGAGTCCA
ACCCGGTAAGACACGACTTATCGCCACTGGCAGCAGCCACTGGTAACAGGATTAGCAGAGCGAGGTATGT
AGGCGGTGCTACAGAGTTCTTGAAGTGGTGGCCTAACTACGGCTACACTAGAAGAACAGTATTTGGTATC
TGCGCTCTGCTGAAGCCAGTTACCTTCGGAAAAAGAGTTGGTAGCTCTTGATCCGGCAAACAAACCACCG
CTGGTAGCGGTGGTTTTTTTGTTTGCAAGCAGCAGATTACGCGCAGAAAAAAAGGATCTCAAGAAGATCC
TTTGATCTTTTCTACGGGGTCTGACGCTCAGTGGAACGAAAACTCACGTTAAGGGATTTTGGTCATGAGA
TTATCAAAAAGGATCTTCACCTAGATCCTTTTAAATTAAAAATGAAGTTTTAAATCAATCTAAAGTATAT
ATGAGTAAACTTGGTCTGACAGTTACCAATGCTTAATCAGTGAGGCACCTATCTCAGCGATCTGTCTATT
TCGTTCATCCATAGTTGCCTGACTCCCCGTCGTGTAGATAACTACGATACGGGAGGGCTTACCATCTGGC
CCCAGTGCTGCAATGATACCGCGAGACCCACGCTCACCGGCTCCAGATTTATCAGCAATAAACCAG
Features (pLannotate 1.2.2; 18 found; start..end, strand, type, name):
    678..782     -  promoter       AmpR promoter: bla
    814..1193    +  enhancer       CMV enhancer: human cytomegalovirus immediate early enhancer
   1472..2488    +  intron         chimeric intron: chimera between introns from chicken β-actin and rabbit β-globin
   2492..2626    +  CDS            HBB: HBB_COLGU - Experimental evidence at transcript level: Swiss-Prot protein existence level 2. Involved in oxygen transport from the lung to the various peripheral tissues. From Colobus guereza (Mantled guereza) (Eastern black-and-white colobus monkey).
   3107..3826    +  CDS            cEGFP: cEGFP is a basic (constitutively fluorescent) green fluorescent protein published in 2008, derived from Aequorea victoria.
   4058..4282    +  polyA_signal   bGH poly(A) signal: bovine growth hormone polyadenylation signal
   4286..4307    +  promoter       SV40 promoter (fragment): SV40 enhancer and early promoter
   4328..4756    +  rep_origin     f1 ori (sequence partly withheld): f1 bacteriophage origin of replication; arrow indicates direction of (+) strand synthesis
   4770..5099    +  promoter       SV40 promoter: SV40 enhancer and early promoter
   5110..5709    +  CDS            PuroR: puromycin N-acetyltransferase; pac from Streptomyces alboniger; confers resistance to puromycin
   5716..5874    +  CDS            ble (fragment): BLE_KLEPN - Experimental evidence at protein level: Swiss-Prot protein existence level 1. Binding protein with a strong affinity to the bleomycin family of antibiotics. Binds to CL990; an antimitotic-antibiotic compound. From Klebsiella pneumoniae.
   5869..5990    +  polyA_signal   SV40 poly(A) signal: SV40 polyadenylation signal
   6063..6079    -  protein_bind   lac operator: The lac repressor binds to the lac operator to inhibit transcription in E. coli. This inhibition can be relieved by adding lactose or isopropyl-β-D-thiogalactopyranoside (IPTG). lac repressor encoded by lacI
   6087..6117    -  promoter       lac promoter: promoter for the E. coli lac operon
   6132..6153    -  protein_bind   CAP binding site: CAP binding activates transcription in the presence of cAMP. E. coli catabolite activator protein
   6166..6258    -  CDS            lacI (fragment): lac repressor; lacI; The lac repressor binds to the lac operator to inhibit transcription in E. coli. This inhibition can be relieved by adding lactose or isopropyl-β-D-thiogalactopyranoside (IPTG).
   6441..7029    -  rep_origin     ori: high-copy-number ColE1/pMB1/pBR322/pUC origin of replication
   7200..677     -  CDS            AmpR (across the origin): β-lactamase; bla; confers resistance to ampicillin, carbenicillin, and related antibiotics
