[The description below was written by a language model from this plasmid's Addgene catalogue record and pLannotate feature annotations shown in this document.]
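Description:
pcDNA3.1/Puro-CAG-JEDI-2P is a mammalian expression plasmid of about 7.4 kb, built on a pcDNA3.1-derived backbone in which the CAG promoter drives the payload and puromycin resistance serves as the mammalian selection marker. It is propagated in E. coli at high copy from a ColE1/pUC-type origin with ampicillin selection (β-lactamase under its own bla promoter). An f1 phage origin and remnants of a lac promoter/operator region are also present as backbone carry-over.

The insert is JEDI-2P, a synthetic genetically encoded voltage indicator of roughly 1.3 kb, cloned between NheI and HindIII sites that both remain intact. The annotated CMV immediate-early enhancer and the chicken β-actin/rabbit β-globin chimeric intron are the recognisable parts of the CAG promoter, a strong, broadly active element. A short β-globin-like match just downstream of the intron most likely reflects the rabbit β-globin portion of that promoter rather than a separate gene. Within the insert region the automated annotation picks out only a GFP-family coding segment, which corresponds to the fluorescent reporter portion of the indicator. The remaining parts of the sensor are not labelled in the feature table. Transcripts terminate at the bovine growth hormone polyadenylation signal.

A separate cassette places puromycin N-acetyltransferase under the SV40 enhancer/early promoter with an SV40 polyadenylation signal, allowing selection of transfected cells. A small bleomycin-resistance fragment following it appears to be a leftover from backbone construction. According to the record, the plasmid provides strong expression of JEDI-2P in mammalian cells, and the associated publication describes this indicator as a fast sensor evolved for two-photon voltage recording in deep tissue.
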