Addgene plasmid #179458: pcDNA3.1/Puro-CAG-JEDI-2P
Purpose: Genetically encoded voltage indicator (GEVI) JEDI-2P expressed under strong mammalian promoter (CAG)
Depositing lab: Francois St-Pierre. Depositing organization: Baylor College of Medicine. Publication: Sustained deep-tissue voltage recording using a fast indicator evolved for two-photon microscopy. Liu Z, Lu X, Villette V, Gou Y, Colbert KL, Lai S, Guan S, Land MA, Lee J, Assefa T, Zollinger DR, Korympidou MM, Vlasits AL, Pang MM, Su S, Cai C, Froudarakis E, Zhou N, Patel SS, Smith CL, Ayon A, Bizouard P, Bradley J, Franke K, Clandinin TR, Giovannucci A, Tolias AS, Reimer J, Dieudonne S, St-Pierre F. Cell. 2022 Aug 16. pii: S0092-8674(22)00916-3. doi: 10.1016/j.cell.2022.07.013. PubMed 35985322.
Backbone
  Vector backbone: pcDNA3.1/Puro-CAG
  Backbone size w/o insert (bp): 6095
  Total vector size (bp): 7382
  Vector type: Mammalian Expression
  Selectable markers: Puromycin
Growth in bacteria
  Bacterial resistance: Ampicillin, 100 μg/mL
  Growth temperature: 37°C
  Growth strain: DH5alpha
  Copy number: High Copy
Gene/Insert
  Gene/Insert name: JEDI-2P (alt name: JEDI2P)
  Species: Synthetic
  Insert size (bp): 1287
  Promoter: CAG
  Cloning method: Restriction Enzyme; 5′ cloning site NheI (not destroyed); 3′ cloning site HindIII (not destroyed)
  Sequencing primers: 5′ AAGGTGGTGGCTGGTGTGGC; 3′ TAGAAGGCACAGTCGAGG
Terms and licenses: Academic/Nonprofit Terms; Industry Terms: Not Available to Industry
How to cite: pcDNA3.1/Puro-CAG-JEDI-2P was a gift from Francois St-Pierre (Addgene plasmid # 179458 ; http://n2t.net/addgene:179458 ; RRID:Addgene_179458)
